>Addgene plasmid #25465 | MBP-His6-TEV-MMS2 | addgene partial sequence | sequence record 31830 | 25465 with MBP-f
CCTCGGGATCGAGGGAAGGATCAGCGGCCACCACCACCACCACCACCACCACGACTACGACATCCCCTCC
TCCGAGAACCTGTACTTCCAGGGATCCATGTCAAAAGTACCAAGAAATTTTAGGTTGTTAGAAGAATTAG
AAAAGGGTGAAAAAGGGTTTGGTCCAGAATCATGTAGTTATGGTTTAGCTGATAGCGACGATATTACCAT
GACCAAATGGAACGGCACTATTTTAGGGCCCCCTCATAGTAATCATGAAAACAGAATCTATTCCCTTTCT
ATAGATTGTGGCCCAAACTATCCAGATTCTCCCCCAAAGGTCACTTTCATTTCCAAGATAAATCTACCAT
GCGTCAATCCAACTACGGGGGAGGTCCAAACTGACTTCCACACCTTACGTGACTGGAAAAGAGCCTACAC
CATGGAAACTTTATTACTTGATCTTAGAAAGGAAATGGCAACCCCAGCGAACAAGAAATTGCGTCAACCG
AAGGAAGGAGAAACCTTTTAGAAGCTTGGCACTGGCCGTCGTTTTACAACGTCGTGACTGGGAAAACCCT
GGCGTTACCCAACTTAATCGCCTTGCAGCACATCCCCCTTTCGCCAGCTGGCGTAATAGCGAAGAGGCCC
GCACCGATCGCCCTTCCCAACAGTTGCGCAGCCTGAATGGCGAATGGCAGCTTGGCTGTTTTGGCGGATG
AGATAAGATTTTCAGCCTGATACAGATTAAATCAGAACGCAGAAGCGGTCTGATAAAACAGAATTTGCCT
GGCGGCAGTAGCGCGGTGGTCCCACCTGACCCCATGCCGAACTCAGAAGTGAAACGCCGTAGCGCCGATG
GTAGTGTGGGGTCTCCCCATGCGAGAGTAGGGAACTGCCAGGCATCAAATAAAAACGAAAGG
