[The description below was written by a language model from this plasmid's Addgene catalogue record.]
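Description:
MBP-His6-TEV-MMS2 is a bacterial expression plasmid built on pMalC2XHV, a modified derivative of a commercial pMAL-family maltose-binding protein (MBP) fusion vector. It is maintained in E. coli as a high-copy plasmid under ampicillin selection. The record does not include a feature table, so the origin of replication, promoter and other backbone elements are not explicitly listed. The recorded use of IPTG for induction fits the lac-repressor-controlled promoter typical of pMAL-type vectors.

As the name indicates, the payload is an MMS2 coding sequence placed downstream of an N-terminal MBP tag, a hexahistidine tag and a TEV protease recognition site. The insert was cloned between BamHI and HindIII sites, both of which remain intact, and it can be sequenced from the MalE side of the junction. The gene/insert fields do not give the insert's species, size or any mutations. In this arrangement MBP generally improves solubility and allows amylose-affinity capture, and the His6 tag permits immobilized-metal affinity purification. TEV cleavage then releases MMS2 from the fusion partners.

The plasmid is intended for recombinant production and purification of Mms2 protein in an E. coli expression strain. The associated publication concerns the structure of the Mms2–Ubc13 complex covalently bound to ubiquitin and how it explains linkage-specific polyubiquitin chain formation. This suggests the purified protein was used for structural and biochemical studies of that ubiquitin-conjugating complex.
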