Addgene plasmid #25465: MBP-His6-TEV-MMS2
Depositing lab: Cynthia Wolberger. Depositing organization: Johns Hopkins University and School of Medicine. Publication: Mms2-Ubc13 covalently bound to ubiquitin reveals the structural basis of linkage-specific polyubiquitin chain formation. Eddins MJ, Carlile CM, Gomez KM, Pickart CM, Wolberger C. Nat Struct Mol Biol. 2006 Oct . 13(10):915-20. 10.1038/nsmb1148 PubMed 16980971.
Backbone
  Vector backbone: pMalC2XHV
  Backbone manufacturer: modified from NEB vector
  Vector type: Bacterial Expression
Growth in bacteria
  Bacterial resistance: Ampicillin, 100 μg/mL
  Growth temperature: 37°C
  Growth strain: DH5alpha
  Growth instructions: BL21(DE3) RIL (chloramphenicol) 37C growth to O.D.=0.6 induce with 1mM IPTG @16C overnight
  Copy number: High Copy
Gene/Insert
  Cloning method: Restriction Enzyme; 5′ cloning site BamHI (not destroyed); 3′ cloning site HindIII (not destroyed)
  Sequencing primers: 5′ MalE
Terms and licenses: Academic/Nonprofit Terms; Industry Terms: Not Available to Industry
How to cite: MBP-His6-TEV-MMS2 was a gift from Cynthia Wolberger (Addgene plasmid # 25465 ; http://n2t.net/addgene:25465 ; RRID:Addgene_25465)
